Addgene plasmid #242959: pAG AAV CMV EGFP
Purpose: AAV plasmid expressing EGFP, control for plasmid 242957
Depositing lab: Meghan Rego & Addgene Research Program. Depositing organization: Addgene.
Backbone
  Vector backbone: pAG AAV CMV Empty
  Backbone manufacturer: Addgene Research Program (Addgene plasmid # 242957)
  Backbone size w/o insert (bp): 3849
  Total vector size (bp): 4566
  Vector type: AAV
Growth in bacteria
  Bacterial resistance: Ampicillin, 100 μg/mL
  Growth temperature: 37°C
  Growth strain: NEB Stable
  Copy number: High Copy
Gene/Insert
  Gene/Insert name: EGFP
  Species: Synthetic
  Insert size (bp): 717
  Promoter: CMV
  Cloning method: Restriction Enzyme; 5′ cloning site BstBI (not destroyed); 3′ cloning site BamHI (not destroyed)
  Sequencing primers: 5′ gtaacaactccgccccatt
Terms and licenses: Academic/Nonprofit Terms; Industry Terms
Depositor comments: Control plasmid for empty backbone 242957 pAG AAV CMV Empty.
How to cite: pAG AAV CMV EGFP was a gift from Meghan Rego & Addgene Research Program (Addgene plasmid # 242959 ; http://n2t.net/addgene:242959 ; RRID:Addgene_242959)
