[The description below was written by a language model from this plasmid's Addgene catalogue record and pLannotate feature annotations shown in this document.]
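Description:
pAG AAV CMV EGFP is a 4,566 bp AAV transfer plasmid built by inserting a 717 bp synthetic EGFP coding sequence into the pAG AAV CMV Empty backbone between BstBI and BamHI sites, both of which are retained. It is propagated in E. coli as a high-copy plasmid through a ColE1/pUC-type origin and selected with ampicillin via the β-lactamase gene and its native promoter. The rest of the bacterial backbone looks pBluescript-derived. It carries an f1 phage origin, T7 and T3 promoters flanking remnants of the multiple cloning site, and lac promoter/operator, lacZα and lacI fragments that have no role in the AAV payload. The recorded growth strain is a recombination-deficient type, commonly chosen to keep the repeat-rich ITRs intact.

The payload is a simple expression cassette bounded by two AAV2 inverted terminal repeats, the cis elements needed for replication and packaging of the intervening DNA into AAV particles when rep, cap and helper functions are supplied in trans. Between the ITRs, the human cytomegalovirus immediate early promoter drives constitutive expression of EGFP, and transcripts are terminated by an SV40 polyadenylation signal. The automated annotation also flags short fragments resembling a gRNA scaffold and a TRE3GV promoter near the CMV region. These are partial matches, and the record does not indicate any function for them. No WPRE, intron or epitope tag is annotated.

The depositor describes the plasmid as the EGFP-expressing control for the matching empty backbone. It provides a fluorescent readout for checking transfection, AAV production and transduction with this vector series. The record does not specify a serotype or target tissue.
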