Features (pLannotate 1.2.2; 20 found; start..end, strand, type, name):
    141..159     +  promoter       T7 promoter: promoter for bacteriophage T7 RNA polymerase
    167..200     -  misc_feature   MCS (fragment): pBluescript multiple cloning site
    210..350     -  repeat_region  AAV2 ITR: inverted terminal repeat of adeno-associated virus serotype 2 inverted
    365..407     +  misc_RNA       gRNA scaffold (fragment): guide RNA scaffold for the Streptococcus pyogenes CRISPR/Cas9 system
    442..644     +  promoter       CMV promoter: human cytomegalovirus (CMV) immediate early promoter
    653..672     +  promoter       TRE3GV promoter (fragment): 3rd-generation Tet-responsive promoter that can be activated by binding of Tet-On® 3G, optimized for retroviral and lentiviral vectors
    705..1421    +  CDS            EGFP: EGFP is a basic (constitutively fluorescent) green fluorescent protein published in 1996, derived from Aequorea victoria. It is reported to be a rapidly-maturing weak dimer with moderate acid sensitivity.
   1514..1635    +  polyA_signal   SV40 poly(A) signal: SV40 polyadenylation signal
   1662..1802    +  repeat_region  AAV2 ITR: inverted terminal repeat of adeno-associated virus serotype 2 inverted
   1852..1880    -  misc_feature   MCS (fragment): pBluescript multiple cloning site
   1893..1911    -  promoter       T3 promoter: promoter for bacteriophage T3 RNA polymerase
   1956..1972    -  protein_bind   lac operator: The lac repressor binds to the lac operator to inhibit transcription in E. coli. This inhibition can be relieved by adding lactose or isopropyl-β-D-thiogalactopyranoside (IPTG). lac repressor encoded by lacI
   1980..2010    -  promoter       lac promoter: promoter for the E. coli lac operon
   2025..2046    -  protein_bind   CAP binding site: CAP binding activates transcription in the presence of cAMP. E. coli catabolite activator protein
   2059..2151    -  CDS            lacI (fragment): lac repressor; lacI; The lac repressor binds to the lac operator to inhibit transcription in E. coli. This inhibition can be relieved by adding lactose or isopropyl-β-D-thiogalactopyranoside (IPTG).
   2334..2922    -  rep_origin     ori: high-copy-number ColE1/pMB1/pBR322/pUC origin of replication
   3093..3953    -  CDS            AmpR: β-lactamase; bla; confers resistance to ampicillin, carbenicillin, and related antibiotics
   3954..4058    -  promoter       AmpR promoter: bla
   4111..4539    -  rep_origin     f1 ori (sequence partly withheld): f1 bacteriophage origin of replication; arrow indicates direction of (+) strand synthesis
   4544..133     -  CDS            lacZα (fragment) (across the origin): LacZα fragment of β-galactosidase; lacZ fragment
>Addgene plasmid #242959 | pAG AAV CMV EGFP | addgene full sequence | sequence record 485240 | Addgene NGS Result
GTTGGGAAGGGCGATCGGTGCGGGCCTCTTCGCTATTACGCCAGCTGGCGAAAGGGGGATGTGCTGCAAG
GCGATTAAGTTGGGTAACGCCAGGGTTTTCCCAGTCACGACGTTGTAAAACGACGGCCAGTGAGCGCGCG
TAATACGACTCACTATAGGGCGAATGGGTACCGGACCCCCCCTCGAGGTCGACGGTATCGGGGGCATGCC
CTGCAGGCAGCTGCGCGCTCGCTCGCTCACTGAGGCCGCCCGGGCAAAGCCCGGGCGTCGGGCGACCTTT
GGTCGCCCGGCCTCAGTGAGCGAGCGAGCGCGCAGAGAGGGAGTGGCCAACTCCATCACTAGGGGTTCCT
GCGGCCGCAGCCGTGTTTTAGAGCTAGAAATAGCAAGTTAAAATAAGGCTAGTCCGTAGCGCGTGCGCCA
ATTCTGCAGACAAATTCTAGAGTGATGCGGTTTTGGCAGTACATCAATGGGCGTGGATAGCGGTTTGACT
CACGGGGATTTCCAAGTCTCCACCCCATTGACGTCAATGGGAGTTTGTTTTGGCACCAAAATCAACGGGA
CTTTCCAAAATGTCGTAACAACTCCGCCCCATTGACGCAAATGGGCGGTAGGCGTGTACGGTGGGAGGTC
TATATAAGCAGAGCGGTCACCGGTTTAGTGAACCGTCAGATCCGCTAGCGCTACCGGTCGCCACCATGTT
CGAAATGGTGAGCAAGGGCGAGGAGCTGTTCACCGGGGTGGTGCCCATCCTGGTCGAGCTGGACGGCGAC
GTAAACGGCCACAAGTTCAGCGTGTCCGGCGAGGGCGAGGGCGATGCCACCTACGGCAAGCTGACCCTGA
AGTTCATCTGCACCACCGGCAAGCTGCCCGTGCCCTGGCCCACCCTCGTGACCACCCTGACCTACGGCGT
GCAGTGCTTCAGCCGCTACCCCGACCACATGAAGCAGCACGACTTCTTCAAGTCCGCCATGCCCGAAGGC
TACGTCCAGGAGCGCACCATCTTCTTCAAGGACGACGGCAACTACAAGACCCGCGCCGAGGTGAAGTTCG
AGGGCGACACCCTGGTGAACCGCATCGAGCTGAAGGGCATCGACTTCAAGGAGGACGGCAACATCCTGGG
GCACAAGCTGGAGTACAACTACAACAGCCACAACGTCTATATCATGGCCGACAAGCAGAAGAACGGCATC
AAGGTGAACTTCAAGATCCGCCACAACATCGAGGACGGCAGCGTGCAGCTCGCCGACCACTACCAGCAGA
ACACCCCCATCGGCGACGGCCCCGTGCTGCTGCCCGACAACCACTACCTGAGCACCCAGTCCGCCCTGAG
CAAAGACCCCAACGAGAAGCGCGATCACATGGTCCTGCTGGAGTTCGTGACCGCCGCCGGGATCACTCTC
GGCATGGACGAGCTGTACAAGGGATCCTGAACGCGTGTAGTAGTTCAAGTCATCTTATTATTCAGTATTT
ATAACTTGCAAAGAAATGAATATCAGAGAGTGAGAGGTGTACAAACTTGTTTATTGCAGCTTATAATGGT
TACAAATAAAGCAATAGCATCACAAATTTCACAAATAAAGCATTTTTTTCACTGCATTCTAGTTGTGGTT
TGTCCAAACTCATCAATGTATCTTAGTTAACACGTGCGACCGAGCGGCCGCAGGAACCCCTAGTGATGGA
GTTGGCCACTCCCTCTCTGCGCGCTCGCTCGCTCACTGAGGCCGGGCGACCAAAGGTCGCCCGACGCCCG
GGCTTTGCCCGGGCGGCCTCAGTGAGCGAGCGAGCGCGCAGCTGCCTGCAGGGGCGCCAAGCCGAATTCT
GCAGATATCCATCACACTGGCGGCCGCTCGACTAGAGCGGCCGCCACCGCGGTGGAGCTCCAGCTTTTGT
TCCCTTTAGTGAGGGTTAATTGCGCGCTTGGCGTAATCATGGTCATAGCTGTTTCCTGTGTGAAATTGTT
ATCCGCTCACAATTCCACACAACATACGAGCCGGAAGCATAAAGTGTAAAGCCTGGGGTGCCTAATGAGT
GAGCTAACTCACATTAATTGCGTTGCGCTCACTGCCCGCTTTCCAGTCGGGAAACCTGTCGTGCCAGCTG
CATTAATGAATCGGCCAACGCGCGGGGAGAGGCGGTTTGCGTATTGGGCGCTCTTCCGCTTCCTCGCTCA
CTGACTCGCTGCGCTCGGTCGTTCGGCTGCGGCGAGCGGTATCAGCTCACTCAAAGGCGGTAATACGGTT
ATCCACAGAATCAGGGGATAACGCAGGAAAGAACATGTGAGCAAAAGGCCAGCAAAAGGCCAGGAACCGT
AAAAAGGCCGCGTTGCTGGCGTTTTTCCATAGGCTCCGCCCCCCTGACGAGCATCACAAAAATCGACGCT
CAAGTCAGAGGTGGCGAAACCCGACAGGACTATAAAGATACCAGGCGTTTCCCCCTGGAAGCTCCCTCGT
GCGCTCTCCTGTTCCGACCCTGCCGCTTACCGGATACCTGTCCGCCTTTCTCCCTTCGGGAAGCGTGGCG
CTTTCTCATAGCTCACGCTGTAGGTATCTCAGTTCGGTGTAGGTCGTTCGCTCCAAGCTGGGCTGTGTGC
ACGAACCCCCCGTTCAGCCCGACCGCTGCGCCTTATCCGGTAACTATCGTCTTGAGTCCAACCCGGTAAG
ACACGACTTATCGCCACTGGCAGCAGCCACTGGTAACAGGATTAGCAGAGCGAGGTATGTAGGCGGTGCT
ACAGAGTTCTTGAAGTGGTGGCCTAACTACGGCTACACTAGAAGAACAGTATTTGGTATCTGCGCTCTGC
TGAAGCCAGTTACCTTCGGAAAAAGAGTTGGTAGCTCTTGATCCGGCAAACAAACCACCGCTGGTAGCGG
TGGTTTTTTTGTTTGCAAGCAGCAGATTACGCGCAGAAAAAAAGGATCTCAAGAAGATCCTTTGATCTTT
TCTACGGGGTCTGACGCTCAGTGGAACGAAAACTCACGTTAAGGGATTTTGGTCATGAGATTATCAAAAA
GGATCTTCACCTAGATCCTTTTAAATTAAAAATGAAGTTTTAAATCAATCTAAAGTATATATGAGTAAAC
TTGGTCTGACAGTTACCAATGCTTAATCAGTGAGGCACCTATCTCAGCGATCTGTCTATTTCGTTCATCC
ATAGTTGCCTGACTCCCCGTCGTGTAGATAACTACGATACGGGAGGGCTTACCATCTGGCCCCAGTGCTG
CAATGATACCGCGAGACCCACGCTCACCGGCTCCAGATTTATCAGCAATAAACCAGCCAGCCGGAAGGGC
CGAGCGCAGAAGTGGTCCTGCAACTTTATCCGCCTCCATCCAGTCTATTAATTGTTGCCGGGAAGCTAGA
GTAAGTAGTTCGCCAGTTAATAGTTTGCGCAACGTTGTTGCCATTGCTACAGGCATCGTGGTGTCACGCT
CGTCGTTTGGTATGGCTTCATTCAGCTCCGGTTCCCAACGATCAAGGCGAGTTACATGATCCCCCATGTT
GTGCAAAAAAGCGGTTAGCTCCTTCGGTCCTCCGATCGTTGTCAGAAGTAAGTTGGCCGCAGTGTTATCA
CTCATGGTTATGGCAGCACTGCATAATTCTCTTACTGTCATGCCATCCGTAAGATGCTTTTCTGTGACTG
GTGAGTACTCAACCAAGTCATTCTGAGAATAGTGTATGCGGCGACCGAGTTGCTCTTGCCCGGCGTCAAT
ACGGGATAATACCGCGCCACATAGCAGAACTTTAAAAGTGCTCATCATTGGAAAACGTTCTTCGGGGCGA
AAACTCTCAAGGATCTTACCGCTGTTGAGATCCAGTTCGATGTAACCCACTCGTGCACCCAACTGATCTT
CAGCATCTTTTACTTTCACCAGCGTTTCTGGGTGAGCAAAAACAGGAAGGCAAAATGCCGCAAAAAAGGG
AATAAGGGCGACACGGAAATGTTGAATACTCATACTCTTCCTTTTTCAATATTATTGAAGCATTTATCAG
GGTTATTGTCTCATGAGCGGATACATATTTGAATGTATTTAGAAAAATAAACAAATAGGGGTTCCGCGCA
CATTTCCCCGAAAAGTGCCACCTAAATTGTAAGCGTTAATATTTTGTTAAAATTCGCGTTAAATTTTTGT
TAAATCAGCTCATTTTTTAACCAATAGGCCGAAATCGGCAAAATCCCTTATAAATCAAAAGAATAGACCG
AGATAGGGT
[37 nt withheld, positions 4210-4246]
AAAGAACGTGGACTCCAACGTCAAAGG
[49 nt withheld, positions 4274-4322]
T
[91 nt withheld, positions 4324-4414]
G
[124 nt withheld, positions 4416-4539]
CCCATTCGCCATTCAGGCTGCGCAACT
